Addgene plasmid #248755: pJB163
Purpose: PBT0779+10xTetO biosensor cicuit in pNBU2 integrative Bacteroides plasmid
Depositing lab: Carolina Tropini. Depositing organization: University of British Columbia. Publication: A Bacteroides synthetic biology toolkit to build an in vivo malabsorption biosensor. McCallum G, Burckhardt JC, He J, Hong A, Potvin-Trottier L, Tropini C. Cell. 2026 Feb 19;189(4):1245-1261.e21. doi: 10.1016/j.cell.2025.12.052. Epub 2026 Jan 28. PubMed 41610848.
Backbone
  Vector backbone: pNBU2
  Vector type: Bacterial Expression
Growth in bacteria
  Bacterial resistance: Ampicillin, 100 μg/mL
  Growth temperature: 37°C
  Growth strain: Invitrogen One Shot PIR2 Chemically Competent
  Copy number: Low Copy
Gene/Insert
  Gene/Insert name: PBfP1E6-RBS1PLP-mScarletI3-rrnBT2-10xTetO-T7Te-rrnBT1-PBT0779-TetR-rrnBT2-pTetR56-RBS1PLP-mGL-rrnBT2
  Species: Synthetic
  Cloning method: Golden Gate
Terms and licenses: Academic/Nonprofit Terms; Industry Terms: Not Available to Industry
How to cite: pJB163 was a gift from Carolina Tropini (Addgene plasmid # 248755 ; http://n2t.net/addgene:248755 ; RRID:Addgene_248755)
