[The description below was written by a language model from this plasmid's Addgene catalogue record and pLannotate feature annotations shown in this document.]
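Description:
pJB163 is a synthetic biosensor circuit carried in pNBU2, an integrative vector for Bacteroides, and catalogued as a bacterial expression plasmid of about 8.7 kb. It is maintained in E. coli through an R6K γ origin, which needs the pi initiator protein. This explains the pir-type host strain and the low copy number in the record. Selection in E. coli is by ampicillin (AmpR β-lactamase). An incP oriT with a traJ fragment allows conjugative transfer into the recipient, and an erythromycin-resistance methylase gene (annotated by similarity as ermC') presumably provides selection there. pNBU2 vectors generally insert into the chromosome through an NBU2 integrase, but no integrase or attachment site is annotated here. The roughly 2 kb between the circuit and AmpR carries no annotation.

The Golden Gate-assembled insert contains three transcription units, each insulated by rrnB T1/T2 or T7Te terminators. The PBfP1E6 promoter with RBS1PLP drives the red fluorescent protein mScarlet-I3 (matched by the annotation tool to a related mScarlet variant), most likely as a reference signal, though the record does not say so. It is followed by an array of ten tet operators, which the tool picks up as assorted tetO-containing promoter fragments. These sites are non-expressing TetR binding sites, plausibly acting as a repressor sponge to tune the response. The sensing promoter PBT0779 then drives TetR, and the TetR-repressible promoter pTetR56 controls mGreenLantern. Activation of PBT0779 should therefore raise TetR levels and reduce green output, which inverts the input signal. A short hit to a polyphosphate kinase in the PBT0779 region is probably spurious. The plasmid belongs to a Bacteroides synthetic biology toolkit developed to build an in vivo malabsorption biosensor. The record does not state what signal PBT0779 responds to.
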