Features (pLannotate 1.2.2; 26 found; start..end, strand, type, name):
    207..877     +  CDS            mScarlet-2I (fragment): mScarlet-I derivative in which the N- and C-termini have been modified to reduce cytotoxicity (Valbuena et al., 2020) preserves the original mammalian codon optimization
    919..946     +  terminator     rrnB T2 terminator: transcription terminator T2 from the E. coli rrnB gene
   1023..1044    +  promoter       PLtetO-1 promoter (fragment): modified phage lambda PL promoter with tet operator sites (Lutz and Bujard, 1997)
   1069..1088    +  promoter       PLtetO-1 promoter (fragment): modified phage lambda PL promoter with tet operator sites (Lutz and Bujard, 1997)
   1119..1137    +  protein_bind   tet operator: tetO; bacterial operator O2 for the tetR and tetA genes tetracycline repressor TetR
   1151..1169    +  protein_bind   tet operator: tetO; bacterial operator O2 for the tetR and tetA genes tetracycline repressor TetR
   1193..1213    +  promoter       PLtetO-1 promoter (fragment): modified phage lambda PL promoter with tet operator sites (Lutz and Bujard, 1997)
   1239..1260    +  promoter       H1-2O2 promoter (fragment): doxycycline-inducible variant of the human H1 RNA promoter (Henriksen et al., 2007)
   1278..1299    +  promoter       tight TRE promoter (fragment): Tet-responsive promoter PTight, consisting of seven tet operator sequences followed by the minimal CMV promoter
   1328..1349    +  protein_bind   tetracycline response element (fragment): contains seven copies of the tetracycline operator tetO tetracycline repressor TetR
   1378..1400    +  promoter       PLtetO-1 promoter (fragment): modified phage lambda PL promoter with tet operator sites (Lutz and Bujard, 1997)
   1420..1442    +  promoter       H1-2O2 promoter (fragment): doxycycline-inducible variant of the human H1 RNA promoter (Henriksen et al., 2007)
   1473..1544    +  terminator     rrnB T1 terminator: transcription terminator T1 from the E. coli rrnB gene
   1560..1587    +  terminator     T7Te terminator: phage T7 early transcription terminator
   1600..1722    -  CDS            PK21_RHOPA (fragment): Experimental evidence at protein level: Swiss-Prot protein existence level 1. Uses inorganic polyphosphate (polyP) as a donor to convert ADP to ATP. From Rhodopseudomonas palustris (strain ATCC BAA-98 / CGA009).
   2085..2705    +  CDS            tetR: TETR2_ECOLX - Experimental evidence at protein level: Swiss-Prot protein existence level 1. TetR is the repressor of the tetracycline resistance element; its N-terminal region forms a helix-turn-helix structure and binds DNA. Binding of tetracycline to TetR reduces the repressor affinity for the tetracycline resistance gene (tetA) promoter operator sites. From Escherichia coli.
   2736..2757    +  terminator     rrnB T2 terminator (fragment): transcription terminator T2 from the E. coli rrnB gene
   2873..2891    +  promoter       PLtetO-1 promoter (fragment): modified phage lambda PL promoter with tet operator sites (Lutz and Bujard, 1997)
   2978..3697    +  CDS            mGreenLantern: monomeric GFP derivative that displays exceptionally high brightness in cells (Campbell et al., 2020)
   3718..3745    +  terminator     rrnB T2 terminator: transcription terminator T2 from the E. coli rrnB gene
   5725..6585    -  CDS            AmpR: β-lactamase; bla; confers resistance to ampicillin, carbenicillin, and related antibiotics
   6586..6602    -  promoter       AmpR promoter (fragment): bla
   7073..7801    +  CDS            ermC': ERM_BACIU - Experimental evidence at protein level: Swiss-Prot protein existence level 1. This protein produces a dimethylation of the adenine residue at position 2085 in 23S rRNA, resulting in reduced affinity between ribosomes and macrolide-lincosamide-streptogramin B antibiotics. From Bacillus subtilis.
   7877..8265    -  rep_origin     R6K γ ori: γ replication origin from E. coli plasmid R6K; requires the R6K initiator protein pi for replication
   8436..8545    +  oriT           oriT: incP origin of transfer
   8578..8623    +  CDS            traJ (fragment): oriT-recognizing protein; traJ
>Addgene plasmid #248755 | pJB163 | addgene full sequence | sequence record 496765 | Addgene NGS Result
CAATTGGGCTACCTTTTTTTTGTTTTGTTTGCAATGGTTAATCTATTGTTAAAATTTAAAGTTTCACTTG
AACTTTCAAATAATGTTCTTATATTTGCAGTGTCGAAAGAAACAAAGTAGGACTGATCACACAACATTTA
AAAAATAACATTATGAAAGCACTCGAAAAGAGATTCAAAGGTAATATTAACAATAATTTATTTTCAATGG
ATAGCACCGAGGCAGTGATCAAGGAGTTCATGCGGTTCAAGGTGCACATGGAGGGCTCCATGAACGGCCA
CGAGTTCGAGATCGAGGGCGAGGGCGAGGGCCGCCCCTACGAGGGCACCCAGACCGCCAAGCTGAAGGTG
ACCAAGGGTGGCCCCCTGCCCTTCTCCTGGGACATCCTGTCCCCTCAGTTCATGTACGGCTCCAGGGCCT
TCATCAAGCACCCCGCCGACATCCCCGACTACTGGAAGCAGTCCTTCCCCGAGGGCTTCAAGTGGGAGCG
CGTGATGATCTTCGAGGACGGCGGCACCGTGTCCGTGACCCAGGACACCTCCCTGGAGGACGGCACCCTG
ATCTACAAGGTGAAGCTCCGCGGCGGCAACTTCCCTCCTGACGGCCCCGTAATGCAGAAGAGGACAATGG
GCTGGGAAGCATCCACCGAGCGGTTGTACCCCGAGGACGTCGTGCTGAAGGGCGACATTAAGATGGCCCT
GCGCCTGAAGGACGGCGGCCGCTACCTGGCGGACTTCAAGACCACCTACAAGGCCAAGAAGCCCGTGCAG
ATGCCCGGCGCCTTCAACATCGACCGCAAGTTGGACATCACCTCCCACAACGAGGACTACACCGTGGTGG
AACAGTACGAACGCTCCGTGGCCCGCCACTCCACCGGCGGCTCCGGTGGCTCCTAATAAATCCTAGCTGA
TTAGCTCGAGAAGGCCATCCTGACGGATGGCCTTTTTTTTGTATGGGGACTCTGAGAACCCTACCTTTCA
AACCCCGAGCGGCCGCTTCTAGAGATCGATTTTAGAGCTGCCTCCCTATCAGTGATAGAGATTGCTACAA
CTGCAAGGTAGTCCCGGTATCCCTATCAGTGATAGAGACTGATAGCTACGAGTCTGAGATCCTACTTGTC
CCTATCAGTGATAGAGACAGTACCGAGTTTTCCCTATCAGTGATAGAGAGCTCATACTGCGACAGAGTCT
TTTCCCTATCAGTGATAGAGATAGGCTCCTTTGTCAAAAGTGATCGCTTCCCTATCAGTGATAGAGACTT
CACGGGATAATGTGTTCTACTCCCTATCAGTGATAGAGAGCTTAAGTCAATCCAATGCGTTCAGGTGCTC
CCTATCAGTGATAGAGAAACTCCGTCATCGTGGATGTCAATACTGACTCCCTATCAGTGATAGAGATTGA
TTTCACCGCTGGCGTCAATTCCCTATCAGTGATAGAGACTTAGGTGTCCCTAGAATTACTAGAGCCAGGC
ATCAAATAAAACGAAAGGCTCAGTCGAAAGACTGGGCCTTTCGTTTTATCTGTTGTTTGTCGGTGAACGC
TCTCTACTAGAGTCACACTGGCTCACCTTCGGGTGGGCCTTTCTGCGTTTATATATGATGGCAGCATCCA
TTGCCTGAAAAATAACCAGAACCGAGTAGCGGTCTTGTGCATAAAGCATACTTTGCAGTTCTGACAGCTT
TTCGATATTTTGGGCTAACTGTTCTTTGGCATCCTGTTTGGACATATCAGCAGTAAATGAGGGATTGAAA
TCGGATACATGATGTTCCTTCCCCGGTTTGGCTGTAAGCTCTTTTAAGACTTCTTTTTTCATTGTTGTAT
AATTAGGTTGTTATAGGTATATAACAGTTGAATAAAGAAATCAGTTCTTGCCAAATTAAGAGCGTTGAAT
AGTAATTCCCCAATTATGTATCAACAGATTCTACATAATTCCACACTAATTCCACAATTATATTTATATT
GTCTGCTGTTTATATGTTTGATTATCAGTTATATATGGCGGAGTGAAACGTTTGGCATCTGCTTTGCTAT
ATATTAAGTACAAGAAACAATAGTTCTATTATTCACACTTAAAAAATTACGATTATGTCCAGATTAGATA
AAAGTAAAGTGATTAACAGCGCATTAGAGCTGCTTAATGAGGTCGGAATCGAAGGTTTAACAACCCGTAA
ACTCGCCCAGAAGCTAGGTGTAGAGCAGCCTACATTGTATTGGCATGTAAAAAATAAGCGGGCTTTGCTC
GACGCCTTAGCCATTGAGATGTTAGATAGGCACCATACTCACTTTTGCCCTTTAGAAGGGGAAAGCTGGC
AAGATTTTTTACGTAATAACGCTAAAAGTTTTAGATGTGCTTTACTAAGTCATCGCGATGGAGCAAAAGT
ACATTTAGGTACACGGCCTACAGAAAAACAGTATGAAACTCTCGAAAATCAATTAGCCTTTTTATGCCAA
CAAGGTTTTTCACTAGAGAATGCATTATATGCACTCAGCGCTGTGGGGCATTTTACTTTAGGTTGCGTAT
TGGAAGATCAAGAGCATCAAGTCGCTAAAGAAGAAAGGGAAACACCTACTACTGATAGTATGCCGCCATT
ATTACGACAAGCTATCGAATTATTTGATCACCAAGGTGCAGAGCCAGCCTTCTTATTCGGCCTTGAATTG
ATCATATGCGGATTAGAAAAACAACTTAAATGTGAAAGTGGGTCTTAATGGCCACATCGGTTCCTGCTAG
AAGGCCCATCCTGACGGATGGCCTTTTGGTATTCGAGCATTACCTCATACTTTGGATTTTTGTTTTGTTT
GCAATGGTTAATCTATTGTTAAAATTTAAAGTTTCACTTGAACTTTCAAATAATGTTCTTATATTTGCAG
TGTCCCTATCAGTGATAGAGAGTAGGATCACACAACATTTAAAAAATAACATTATGAAAGCACTCGAAAA
GAGATTCAAAGGTAATATTAACAATAATTTATTTTCAATGGTGAGCAAGGGCGAGGAGCTGTTCACCGGG
GTGGTGCCCATCCTGGTCGAGCTGGACGGCGACGTAAACGGCCACAAGTTCAGCGTCCGCGGCGAGGGCG
AGGGCGATGCCACCAACGGCAAGCTGACCCTGAAGTTCATCTGCACCACCGGCAAGCTGCCCGTGCCCTG
GCCCACCCTCGTGACCACCTTAGGCTACGGCGTGGCCTGCTTCGCCCGCTACCCCGACCACATGAAGCAG
CACGACTTCTTCAAGTCCGCCATGCCCGAAGGCTACGTCCAGGAGCGCACCATCTCTTTCAAGGACGACG
GTACCTACAAGACCCGCGCCGAGGTGAAGTTCGAGGGCGACACCCTGGTGAACCGCATCGTGCTGAAGGG
CATCGACTTCAAGGAGGACGGCAACATCCTGGGGCACAAGCTGGAGTACAACTTCAACAGCCACAAGGTC
TATATCACGGCCGACAAGCAGAAGAACGGCATCAAGGCTAACTTCAAGACCCGCCACAACGTTGAGGACG
GCGGCGTGCAGCTCGCCGACCACTACCAGCAGAACACCCCCATCGGCGACGGCCCCGTGCTGCTGCCCGA
CAACCACTACCTGAGCCATCAGTCCAAGCTGAGCAAAGACCCCAACGAGAAGCGCGATCACATGGTCCTG
AAGGAGAGGGTGACCGCCGCCGGGATTACACATGACATGGACGAGCTGTACAAGTAATAGCGTTCAGCTC
GACTGTGAGAAGGCCATCCTGACGGATGGCCTTTTTTTTTCGTTATAACTAGTTGCGTTCCTAGCCGCTA
CTAGTGTAATTGCCTATCTTCCAGTGATGGAACAGCATTTGTGCATTGGCTGCAACAATCAGCCTTACTT
GTGCCTGTTCTATTTCCGAACCGACCGCTTGTATGAATGCATCAAAATTCGTTTTCTCTACGTTGGATTC
CTTGTTGCTCATATTGTGATGATAATTTCTACAAATATAGTCATTGGTAACTATCTATGAAACTGTTTGA
TACTTTTATAGTTGATTAAACTTGTTCATGGCATTTGCCTTAATATCATCCGCTATGTCAATGTAGGGTT
TCATAGCTTTGTAGTCGCTGTGTCCCGTCCATTTCATGACCACCTGTGCCGGGATTCCGAGAGCCAGCGC
ATTGCAGATGAATGTCCTTTTTCCTGCATGGGTACTGAGCAAAGCGTATTTGTGTGTGACTTCATCAATA
CGTTCATTTCCCTTGTAGTAGGTTTCCCGTACAGGCTCGTTGATTTCTGCCAGTTCGCCCAGCTCTTTCA
GGTAATCGTTCATCTTCTGGTTGCTGATGACGGGCAGAGCCATGTAATTCTCGAAATGGATGTCCTTGTA
TTTGTCCAGTATGGCTTTGCTGTATTTGTTCAGTTCAATCGTCAGGCTGTCGGCAGTCTTGACTGTGGTT
ATTTCGATGTGGTCGGACTTCACATCGCTTCTTTTCAGATTGCGAACATCCGAATACCGCAAACTCGTAA
AGCAGCAGAACAGGAAAACATCACGCACACGTTCCAGGTATTGCTTATCCTTGGGTATCTGGTAGTCTTT
CAGCTTGTTCAGTTCATCCCAAGTCAGGAAGATTACTTTTTTCGAGGTGGTTTTCAGTTTCGGTTTGAAC
GTATCGTATGCAATGTTCTGATGATGTCCTTTCTTGAAGCTCCAGCGCAGGAACCATTTGAGGAATCCCA
TTTGCTTGCCGATGGTGCTGTTTCTCATATCCTTGGTGTCACGCAGGAAGTTGACGTATTCGTTCAATCC
AAACTCGTTGAAATAGTTGAACGTTGCATCCTCCTTGAACTCTTTGAGGTGGTTCCTCACTGCTGCAAAT
TTTTCATAGGTGGATGCCGTCCAGTTATTCTGGTTACCGCACTCTTTTACAAACTCATCGAACACCTCCC
AAAAGCTGACAGGGGCTTCTTCCGGCTGTTCTTCACTGGTGTCTTTCATTCTCATGTTGAAAGCTTCCTT
CAACTGTTGGGTCGTTGGCATGACCTCCTGCACCTCAAATTCCTTGAAAATATTCTGGATTTCGGCATAG
TATTTCAGCAAGTCCGTATTGATTTCGGCTGCACTTTGCTTTAGCTTGTTGGTACATCCGTTCTTTACCC
GCTGCTTATCTGCATCCCATTTGGCTACGTCAATCCGGTAGCCCGTTGTAAACTCGATACGTTGGCTGGC
AAAGATGACACGCATACGGATGGGTACGTTCTCTACGATTGGCACACCGTTCTTTTTCCGGCTCTCCAAT
GCAAAAATGATGTTGCGCTTGATATTCATAATTGGGTGCGTTTGAAATTCTACACCCAAATATACACCCA
ATTATTGAGATAGCAAAAGACATTTAGAAACATTTACTTTTACTCTATATTGTAATTTACACTTGATTAT
CAGTCGTTTGCAGTTTTATGATATTCTGTGAAAGTATAAGTTCGAGAGCCTGTCTCTCCGCAAAAAACGC
TGAAAATCAGCAGATTGCAAAACAAACACCCTGTTTTACACCCAAGAATGTAAAGTCGGGTGTTTTTGTT
TTATTTAAGATAATACAACCACTACATAATAAAAGAGTAGCGATATTAAAAGAATCCGATGAGAAAAGAC
TAATATTTATCTATCCATTCAGTTTGATTTCTCAGGACTTTACATCGTCCTGAAAGTATTTGTTGGTACC
GGTACCGAGGACGCGACAGCTGCAGACGCGTTATGAGTAAACTTGGTCTGACAGTTACCAATGCTTAATC
AGTGAGGCACCTATCTCAGCGATCTGTCTATTTCGTTCATCCATAGTTGCCTGACTCCCCGTCGTGTAGA
TAACTACGATACGGGAGGGCTTACCATCTGGCCCCAGTGCTGCAATGATACCGCGGGACCCACGCTCACC
GGCTCCAGATTTATCAGCAATAAACCAGCCAGCCGGAAGGGCCGAGCGCAGAAGTGGTCCTGCAACTTTA
TCCGCCTCCATCCAGTCTATTAATTGTTGCCGGGAAGCTAGAGTAAGTAGTTCGCCAGTTAATAGTTTGC
GCAACGTTGTTGCCATTGCTACAGGCATCGTGGTGTCACGCTCGTCGTTTGGTATGGCTTCATTCAGCTC
CGGTTCCCAACGATCAAGGCGAGTTACATGATCCCCCATGTTGTGCAAAAAAGCGGTTAGCTCCTTCGGT
CCTCCGATCGTTGTCAGAAGTAAGTTGGCCGCAGTGTTATCACTCATGGTTATGGCAGCACTGCATAATT
CTCTTACTGTCATGCCATCCGTAAGATGCTTTTCTGTGACTGGTGAGTACTCAACCAAGTCATTCTGAGA
ATAGTGTATGCGGCGACCGAGTTGCTCTTGCCCGGCGTCAATACGGGATAATACCGCGCCACATAGCAGA
ACTTTAAAAGTGCTCATCATTGGAAAACGTTCTTCGGGGCGAAAACTCTCAAGGATCTTACCGCTGTTGA
GATCCAGTTCGATGTAACCCACTCGTGCACCCAACTGATCTTCAGCATCTTTTACTTTCACCAGCGTTTC
TGGGTGAGCAAAAACAGGAAGGCAAAATGCCGCAAAAAAGGGAATAAGGGCGACACGGAAATGTTGAATA
CTCATACTCTTCCTTTTTCAATCATGGCCGCGGGATTAAAAGTCGGGGATTGGTGAACAAAAAGGTGTTT
CTCTCTTTAAGAGAAATATCGTTTTGCTAAACAGTTGATATTGAGGTATCATTTTATCGTAAAAGACATT
TTTGCTCAACAATTGCTTGACGGAAATCAACAAATTTTAGCATTTTGTAAAAAAGTCGCTATATAATTTG
GTGAATTGGAGTTATTTTCATATTTTTGCATCCCGAAGAGTTTCTCTTAAAGAGAGAAACATCTTTTGCA
TACCTTTTCCGACCGAATTTTTATGTCGTAAAGAGGGGCTTTGCAGGGGGTGGACTCAGAAAGATGAGAA
TAGATGACTATTGTAGTTGAAACACATAGAAAGTTGCTGATATACAGACCGATACGCATATCGGGATGAA
CCATGAGTACGTTCTTTTCTCAAAAAACATAAATATTCGAAAAGAGATGCAATAAATTAAGGAGAGGTTA
TAATGAACAAAGTAAATATAAAAGATAGTCAAAATTTTATTACTTCAAAATATCACATAGAAAAAATAAT
GAATTGCATAAGTTTAGATGAAAAAGATAACATCTTTGAAATAGGTGCAGGGAAAGGTCATTTTACTGCT
GGATTGGTAAAGAGATGTAATTTTGTAACGGCGATAGAAATTGATTCTAAATTATGTGAGGTAACTCGTA
ATAAGCTCTTAAATTATCCTAACTATCAAATAGTAAATGATGATATACTGAAATTTACATTTCCTAGCCA
CAATCCATATAAAATATTTGGCAACATACCTTACAACATAAGCACAAATATAATTCGAAAAATTGTTTTT
GAAAGTTCAGCCACAATAAGTTATTTAATAGTGGAATATGGTTTTGCTAAAATGTTATTAGATACAAACA
GATCACTAGCATTGCTGTTAATGGCAGAGGTAGATATTTCTATATTAGCAAAAATTCCTAGGTATTATTT
CCATCCAAAACCTAAAGTGGATAGCACATTAATTGTATTAAAAAGAAAGCCAGCAAAAATGGCATTTAAA
GAGAGAAAAAAATATGAAACTTTTGTAATGAAATGGGTTAACAAAGAGTACGAAAAACTGTTTACAAAAA
ATCAATTTAATAAAGCTTTAAAACATGCGAGAATATATGATATAAACAATATTAGTTTCGAACAATTTGT
ATCGCTATTTAATAGTTATAAAATATTTAACGGCTAAAAACAATAGGCCACATGCAACTGTAAATGTTTA
CGCGGGTACCGACACCGCGGTGGAGGGGAATTCCCATGTCAGCCGTTAAGTGTTCCTGTGTCACTCAAAA
TTGCTTTGAGAGGCTCTAAGGGCTTCTCAGTGCGTTACATCCCTGGCTTGTTGTCCACAACCGTTAAACC
TTAAAAGCTTTAAAAGCCTTATATATTCTTTTTTTTCTTATAAAACTTAAAACCTTAGAGGCTATTTAAG
TTGCTGATTTATATTAATTTTATTGTTCAAACATGAGAGCTTAGTACGTGAAACATGAGAGCTTAGTACG
TTAGCCATGAGAGCTTAGTACGTTAGCCATGAGGGTTTAGTTCGTTAAACATGAGAGCTTAGTACGTTAA
ACATGAGAGCTTAGTACGTGAAACATGAGAGCTTAGTACGTACTATCAACAGGTTGAACTGCTGATCTTC
AGATCCTCTACGCCGGACGCATCGTGGCCGGATCAATTCCGTTTTCCGCTGCATAACCCTGCTTCGGGGT
CATTATAGCGATTTTTTCGGTATATCCATCCTTTTTCGCACGATATACAGGATTTTGCCAAAGGGTTCGT
GTAGACTTTCCTTGGTGTATCCAACGGCGTCAGCCGGGCAGGATAGGTGAAGTAGGCCCACCCGCGAGCG
GGTGTTCCTTCTTCACTGTCCCTTATTCGCACCTGGCGGTGCTCAACGGGAATCCTGCTCTGCGAGGCTG
GCCGGCTACCGCCGGCGTAACAGATGAGGGCAAGCGGATGGCTGATGAAACCAAGCCAACCAGGAAGGGC
AGCCCACCTATCACGGAATTGATCCCCCTCGAATTGGAATTCTAGCCTGGAATAGGGAAGCACCACATCA
CC
